>Addgene plasmid #215103 | B2329_mCherry-FKBP2x | addgene full sequence | sequence record 426072 | Addgene NGS Result
TAGTTATTAATAGTAATCAATTACGGGGTCATTAGTTCATAGCCCATATATGGAGTTCCGCGTTACATAA
CTTACGGTAAATGGCCCGCCTGGCTGACCGCCCAACGACCCCCGCCCATTGACGTCAATAATGACGTATG
TTCCCATAGTAACGCCAATAGGGACTTTCCATTGACGTCAATGGGTGGAGTATTTACGGTAAACTGCCCA
CTTGGCAGTACATCAAGTGTATCATATGCCAAGTACGCCCCCTATTGACGTCAATGACGGTAAATGGCCC
GCCTGGCATTATGCCCAGTACATGACCTTATGGGACTTTCCTACTTGGCAGTACATCTACGTATTAGTCA
TCGCTATTACCATGGTGATGCGGTTTTGGCAGTACATCAATGGGCGTGGATAGCGGTTTGACTCACGGGG
ATTTCCAAGTCTCCACCCCATTGACGTCAATGGGAGTTTGTTTTGGCACCAAAATCAACGGGACTTTCCA
AAATGTCGTAACAACTCCGCCCCATTGACGCAAATGGGCGGTAGGCGTGTACGGTGGGAGGTCTATATAA
GCAGAGCTGGTTTAGTGAACCGTCAGATCCGCTAGCGCCACCATGAACCTGGTGGACCTCCAAAAGAAGC
TGGAGGAGCTGGAGCTGGACGAGCAGCAGGGACCGGGATCCACCGGTCGCCACCATGGTGAGCAAGGGCG
AGGAGGATAACATGGCCATCATCAAGGAGTTCATGCGCTTCAAGGTGCACATGGAGGGCTCCGTGAACGG
CCACGAGTTCGAGATCGAGGGCGAGGGCGAGGGCCGCCCCTACGAGGGCACCCAGACCGCCAAGCTGAAG
GTGACCAAGGGTGGCCCCCTGCCCTTCGCCTGGGACATCCTGTCCCCTCAGTTCATGTACGGCTCCAAGG
CCTACGTGAAGCACCCCGCCGACATCCCCGACTACTTGAAGCTGTCCTTCCCCGAGGGCTTCAAGTGGGA
GCGCGTGATGAACTTCGAGGACGGCGGCGTGGTGACCGTGACCCAGGACTCCTCCCTGCAGGACGGCGAG
TTCATCTACAAGGTGAAGCTGCGCGGCACCAACTTCCCCTCCGACGGCCCCGTAATGCAGAAGAAGACCA
TGGGCTGGGAGGCCTCCTCCGAGCGGATGTACCCCGAGGACGGCGCCCTGAAGGGCGAGATCAAGCAGAG
GCTGAAGCTGAAGGACGGCGGCCACTACGACGCTGAGGTCAAGACCACCTACAAGGCCAAGAAGCCCGTG
CAGCTGCCCGGCGCCTACAACGTCAACATCAAGTTGGACATCACCTCCCACAACGAGGACTACACCATCG
TGGAACAGTACGAACGCGCCGAGGGCCGCCACTCCACCGGCGGCATGGACGAGCTGTACAAGAGTGCTGG
TGGTGGAGTGCAGGTGGAAACCATCTCCCCAGGAGACGGGCGCACCTTCCCCAAGCGCGGCCAGACCTGC
GTGGTGCACTACACCGGGATGCTTGAAGATGGAAAGAAATTTGATTCCTCCCGGGACAGAAACAAGCCCT
TTAAGTTTATGCTAGGCAAGCAGGAGGTGATCCGAGGCTGGGAAGAAGGGGTTGCCCAGATGAGTGTGGG
TCAGAGAGCCAAACTGACTATATCTCCAGATTATGCCTATGGTGCCACTGGGCACCCAGGCATCATCCCA
CCACATGCCACTCTCGTCTTCGATGTGGAGCTTCTAAAACTGGAAAGTGCTGGTGGTAGTGCTGGTGGTA
GTGCTGGTGGTAGTGCTGGTGGTAGTGCTGGTGGTCCTCGAGCTAGTGCTGGTGGTAGTGCTGGTGGTAG
TGCTGGTGGTGGAGTGCAGGTGGAAACCATCTCCCCAGGAGACGGGCGCACCTTCCCCAAGCGCGGCCAG
ACCTGCGTGGTGCACTACACCGGGATGCTTGAAGATGGAAAGAAATTTGATTCCTCCCGGGACAGAAACA
AGCCCTTTAAGTTTATGCTAGGCAAGCAGGAGGTGATCCGAGGCTGGGAAGAAGGGGTTGCCCAGATGAG
TGTGGGTCAGAGAGCCAAACTGACTATATCTCCAGATTATGCCTATGGTGCCACTGGGCACCCAGGCATC
ATCCCACCACATGCCACTCTCGTCTTCGATGTGGAGCTTCTAAAACTGGAAAAGCTTGGTACCGAGCTCG
GATCCACTAGTCCAGTGTGGTGGAATTCTGCAGATATCCAGCACAGTGGCGGCCGCGACTCTAGATCATA
ATCAGCCATACCACATTTGTAGAGGTTTTACTTGCTTTAAAAAACCTCCCACACCTCCCCCTGAACCTGA
AACATAAAATGAATGCAATTGTTGTTGTTAACTTGTTTATTGCAGCTTATAATGGTTACAAATAAAGCAA
TAGCATCACAAATTTCACAAATAAAGCATTTTTTTCACTGCATTCTAGTTGTGGTTTGTCCAAACTCATC
AATGTATCTTAAGGCGTAAATTGTAAGCGTTAATATTTTGTTAAAATTCGCGTTAAATTTTTGTTAAATC
AGCTCATTTTTTAACCAATAGGCCGAAATCGGCAAAATCCCTTATAAATCAAAAGAATAGACCGAGATAG
GGT
[37 nt withheld, positions 2594-2630]
AAAGAACGTGGACTCCAACGTCAAAGG
[49 nt withheld, positions 2658-2706]
T
[91 nt withheld, positions 2708-2798]
G
[124 nt withheld, positions 2800-2923]
CAGGTGGCACTTTTCGGGGAAATGTGCGCGGAACCCCTATTTGTTTATTTTTCTAAATACATTCAAATAT
GTATCCGCTCATGAGACAATAACCCTGATAAATGCTTCAATAATATTGAAAAAGGAAGAGTCCTGAGGCG
GAAAGAACCAGCTGTGGAATGTGTGTCAGTTAGGGTGTGGAAAGTCCCCAGGCTCCCCAGCAGGCAGAAG
TATGCAAAGCATGCATCTCAATTAGTCAGCAACCAGGTGTGGAAAGTCCCCAGGCTCCCCAGCAGGCAGA
AGTATGCAAAGCATGCATCTCAATTAGTCAGCAACCATAGTCCCGCCCCTAACTCCGCCCATCCCGCCCC
TAACTCCGCCCAGTTCCGCCCATTCTCCGCCCCATGGCTGACTAATTTTTTTTATTTATGCAGAGGCCGA
GGCCGCCTCGGCCTCTGAGCTATTCCAGAAGTAGTGAGGAGGCTTTTTTGGAGGCCTAGGCTTTTGCAAA
GATCGATCAAGAGACAGGATGAGGATCGTTTCGCATGATTGAACAAGATGGATTGCACGCAGGTTCTCCG
GCCGCTTGGGTGGAGAGGCTATTCGGCTATGACTGGGCACAACAGACAATCGGCTGCTCTGATGCCGCCG
TGTTCCGGCTGTCAGCGCAGGGGCGCCCGGTTCTTTTTGTCAAGACCGACCTGTCCGGTGCCCTGAATGA
ACTGCAAGACGAGGCAGCGCGGCTATCGTGGCTGGCCACGACGGGCGTTCCTTGCGCAGCTGTGCTCGAC
GTTGTCACTGAAGCGGGAAGGGACTGGCTGCTATTGGGCGAAGTGCCGGGGCAGGATCTCCTGTCATCTC
ACCTTGCTCCTGCCGAGAAAGTATCCATCATGGCTGATGCAATGCGGCGGCTGCATACGCTTGATCCGGC
TACCTGCCCATTCGACCACCAAGCGAAACATCGCATCGAGCGAGCACGTACTCGGATGGAAGCCGGTCTT
GTCGATCAGGATGATCTGGACGAAGAGCATCAGGGGCTCGCGCCAGCCGAACTGTTCGCCAGGCTCAAGG
CGAGCATGCCCGACGGCGAGGATCTCGTCGTGACCCATGGCGATGCCTGCTTGCCGAATATCATGGTGGA
AAATGGCCGCTTTTCTGGATTCATCGACTGTGGCCGGCTGGGTGTGGCGGACCGCTATCAGGACATAGCG
TTGGCTACCCGTGATATTGCTGAAGAGCTTGGCGGCGAATGGGCTGACCGCTTCCTCGTGCTTTACGGTA
TCGCCGCTCCCGATTCGCAGCGCATCGCCTTCTATCGCCTTCTTGACGAGTTCTTCTGAGCGGGACTCTG
GGGTTCGAAATGACCGACCAAGCGACGCCCAACCTGCCATCACGAGATTTCGATTCCACCGCCGCCTTCT
ATGAAAGGTTGGGCTTCGGAATCGTTTTCCGGGACGCCGGCTGGATGATCCTCCAGCGCGGGGATCTCAT
GCTGGAGTTCTTCGCCCACCCTAGGGGGAGGCTAACTGAAACACGGAAGGAGACAATACCGGAAGGAACC
CGCGCTATGACGGCAATAAAAAGACAGAATAAAACGCACGGTGTTGGGTCGTTTGTTCATAAACGCGGGG
TTCGGTCCCAGGGCTGGCACTCTGTCGATACCCCACCGAGACCCCATTGGGGCCAATACGCCCGCGTTTC
TTCCTTTTCCCCACCCCACCCCCCAAGTTCGGGTGAAGGCCCAGGGCTCGCAGCCAACGTCGGGGCGGCA
GGCCCTGCCATAGCCTCAGGTTACTCATATATACTTTAGATTGATTTAAAACTTCATTTTTAATTTAAAA
GGATCTAGGTGAAGATCCTTTTTGATAATCTCATGACCAAAATCCCTTAACGTGAGTTTTCGTTCCACTG
AGCGTCAGACCCCGTAGAAAAGATCAAAGGATCTTCTTGAGATCCTTTTTTTCTGCGCGTAATCTGCTGC
TTGCAAACAAAAAAACCACCGCTACCAGCGGTGGTTTGTTTGCCGGATCAAGAGCTACCAACTCTTTTTC
CGAAGGTAACTGGCTTCAGCAGAGCGCAGATACCAAATACTGTTCTTCTAGTGTAGCCGTAGTTAGGCCA
CCACTTCAAGAACTCTGTAGCACCGCCTACATACCTCGCTCTGCTAATCCTGTTACCAGTGGCTGCTGCC
AGTGGCGATAAGTCGTGTCTTACCGGGTTGGACTCAAGACGATAGTTACCGGATAAGGCGCAGCGGTCGG
GCTGAACGGGGGGTTCGTGCACACAGCCCAGCTTGGAGCGAACGACCTACACCGAACTGAGATACCTACA
GCGTGAGCTATGAGAAAGCGCCACGCTTCCCGAAGGGAGAAAGGCGGACAGGTATCCGGTAAGCGGCAGG
GTCGGAACAGGAGAGCGCACGAGGGAGCTTCCAGGGGGAAACGCCTGGTATCTTTATAGTCCTGTCGGGT
TTCGCCACCTCTGACTTGAGCGTCGATTTTTGTGATGCTCGTCAGGGGGGCGGAGCCTATGGAAAAACGC
CAGCAACGCGGCCTTTTTACGGTTCCTGGCCTTTTGCTGGCCTTTTGCTCACATGTTCTTTCCTGCGTTA
TCCCCTGATTCTGTGGATAACCGTATTACCGCCATGCAT
Features (pLannotate 1.2.2; 16 found; start..end, strand, type, name):
     61..364     +  enhancer       CMV enhancer: human cytomegalovirus immediate early enhancer
    365..568     +  promoter       CMV promoter: human cytomegalovirus (CMV) immediate early promoter
    594..659     +  CDS            MAP2K2 (fragment): MP2K2_CHICK - Also known as MEK2, MKK2, PRKMK2. Experimental evidence at transcript level: Swiss-Prot protein existence level 2. Catalyzes the concomitant phosphorylation of a threonine and a tyrosine residue in a Thr-Glu-Tyr sequence located in MAP kinases. Activates the ERK1 and ERK2 MAP kinases (By similarity). From Gallus gallus (Chicken).
    685..1392    +  CDS            mCherry: mCherry is a basic (constitutively fluorescent) red fluorescent protein published in 2004, derived from Discosoma sp.. It is reported to be a very rapidly-maturing monomer with low acid sensitivity.
   1405..1725    +  CDS            DmrB: F36V mutant of FK506-binding protein FKBP12 binds synthetic ligands that do not bind wild-type FKBP
   1831..2151    +  CDS            DmrB: F36V mutant of FK506-binding protein FKBP12 binds synthetic ligands that do not bind wild-type FKBP
   2234..2317    +  CDS            large T antigen (fragment): large T antigen from SV40 (simian virus 40)
   2340..2461    +  polyA_signal   SV40 poly(A) signal: SV40 polyadenylation signal
   2495..2923    -  rep_origin     f1 ori (sequence partly withheld): f1 bacteriophage origin of replication; arrow indicates direction of (+) strand synthesis
   2950..3054    +  promoter       AmpR promoter: bla
   3056..3413    +  promoter       SV40 promoter: SV40 enhancer and early promoter
   3448..4242    +  CDS            NeoR/KanR: aminoglycoside phosphotransferase from Tn5; aph(3')-II (or nptII); confers resistance to neomycin, kanamycin, and G418 (Geneticin®)
   4263..4415    +  CDS            ble (fragment): BLE_KLEPN - Experimental evidence at protein level: Swiss-Prot protein existence level 1. Binding protein with a strong affinity to the bleomycin family of antibiotics. Binds to CL990; an antimitotic-antibiotic compound. From Klebsiella pneumoniae.
   4474..4521    +  polyA_signal   HSV TK poly(A) signal: herpes simplex virus thymidine kinase polyadenylation signal (Cole and Stacy, 1985)
   4612..4628    -  polyA_signal   bGH poly(A) signal (fragment): bovine growth hormone polyadenylation signal
   4850..5438    +  rep_origin     ori: high-copy-number ColE1/pMB1/pBR322/pUC origin of replication
