[The description below was written by a language model from this plasmid's Addgene catalogue record and pLannotate feature annotations shown in this document.]
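Description:
B2329_mCherry-FKBP2x is a mammalian expression plasmid built on the Clontech mCherryN1 backbone. It is maintained in E. coli at high copy through a ColE1/pUC-type origin and selected with kanamycin. The resistance cassette is the usual dual-purpose arrangement for this vector family: the Tn5 aminoglycoside phosphotransferase (NeoR/KanR) sits downstream of both a bacterial bla promoter and the SV40 enhancer/early promoter and ends in an HSV TK polyadenylation signal, so the same gene gives kanamycin resistance in bacteria and could support G418 selection in mammalian cells. An f1 origin is also present. The short ble and bGH poly(A) fragments annotated near this cassette appear to be backbone remnants or partial matches rather than functional parts.

The payload, cloned between NheI and NotI, is driven by the human CMV immediate-early enhancer and promoter and terminated by the SV40 poly(A) signal. It encodes mCherry at the N terminus followed by two tandem FKBP domains. The automated annotation identifies both as DmrB, the F36V mutant of FKBP12 that binds synthetic ligands which do not bind wild-type FKBP, although the catalogue entry simply calls them FKBP. A short fragment matching MAP2K2 is annotated directly upstream of mCherry. The record does not explain it, and it may be a short peptide motif added to the fusion's N terminus.

The catalogue purpose is expression of mCherry-FKBP-FKBP in mammalian cells, and the associated work describes a platform for inducing and maturing biomolecular condensates with chemicals and light. A red fluorescent protein carrying two ligand-binding FKBP domains fits a chemically inducible multivalent component that can be followed by imaging, though its exact role in that system is not stated.
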