Addgene plasmid #215103: B2329_mCherry-FKBP2x
Purpose: Expresses mCherry-FKBP-FKBP in mammalian cells
Depositing lab: Chandra Tucker. Publication: A platform to induce and mature biomolecular condensates using chemicals and light. Hernandez-Candia CN, Brady BR, Harrison E, Tucker CL. Nat Chem Biol. 2024 Jan 8. doi: 10.1038/s41589-023-01520-1. PubMed 38191942.
Backbone
  Vector backbone: mCherryN1
  Backbone manufacturer: Clontech
  Vector type: Mammalian Expression
Growth in bacteria
  Bacterial resistance: Kanamycin, 50 μg/mL
  Growth temperature: 37°C
  Growth strain: DH5alpha
  Copy number: High Copy
Gene/Insert
  Gene/Insert name: mCherry-FKBP-FKBP
  Insert size (bp): 1557
  Promoter: CMV
  Tag / fusion protein: mCherry (N terminal on insert)
  Cloning method: Restriction Enzyme; 5′ cloning site NheI (not destroyed); 3′ cloning site NotI (not destroyed)
  Sequencing primers: 5′ CGCAAATGGGCGGTAGGCGTG
Terms and licenses: Academic/Nonprofit Terms; Industry Terms: Not Available to Industry
How to cite: B2329_mCherry-FKBP2x was a gift from Chandra Tucker (Addgene plasmid # 215103 ; http://n2t.net/addgene:215103 ; RRID:Addgene_215103)
